Addgene plasmid #171218: LV-AR-AAFF
Purpose: Lenti-viral expression of human androgen receptor DNA-binding mutant: K580A-V581A, mutations in the P-box of the zinc finger 1 at the KVFF motif.
Depositing lab: Steven Balk. Depositing organization: Beth Israel Deaconess Medical Center. Publication: Androgen receptor and MYC equilibration centralizes on developmental super-enhancer. Guo H, Wu Y, Nouri M, Spisak S, Russo JW, Sowalsky AG, Pomerantz MM, Wei Z, Korthauer K, Seo JH, Wang L, Arai S, Freedman ML, He HH, Chen S, Balk SP. Nat Commun. 2021 Dec 15;12(1):7308. doi: 10.1038/s41467-021-27077-y. PubMed 34911936.
Backbone
  Vector backbone: Lenti-viral-Hygro
  Backbone size w/o insert (bp): 10000
  Vector type: Mammalian Expression, Lentiviral
  Selectable markers: Hygromycin
Growth in bacteria
  Bacterial resistance: Ampicillin, 100 μg/mL
  Growth temperature: 37°C
  Growth strain: NEB Stable
  Copy number: High Copy
Gene/Insert
  Gene/Insert name: AR-AAFF (alt names: AR-K580A-V581A; AR P-box mutant)
  Species: H. sapiens (human)
  Insert size (bp): 3000
  Mutation: AR-K580A-V581A
  Entrez Gene: AR (a.k.a. AIS, AR8, DHTR, HUMARA, HYSP1, KD, NR3C4, SBMA, SMAX1, TFM)
  Promoter: EF-1a
  Tag / fusion protein: Flag (N terminal on backbone)
  Cloning method: Unknown
Terms and licenses: Academic/Nonprofit Terms; Industry Terms: Not Available to Industry
Depositor comments: The mutations occur on the androgen receptor KVFF motif in the P-box of the zinc finger 1 that make contact with DNA. AR mutants of the KVFF motif would lose activity to activate AR-mediated transcription. Please Note: This plasmid contains a 6x Gln deletion in the 23x Gln track and a 8x Gly deletion in the 23x Gly track in androgen receptor compared to the depositor's provided sequence. These differences are not known to affect the function of the protein.
How to cite: LV-AR-AAFF was a gift from Steven Balk (Addgene plasmid # 171218 ; http://n2t.net/addgene:171218 ; RRID:Addgene_171218)
