[The description below was written by a language model from this plasmid's Addgene catalogue record and pLannotate feature annotations shown in this document.]
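Description:
LV-AR-AAFF is a third-generation-style HIV-1 lentiviral transfer plasmid for stable expression of a DNA-binding-defective human androgen receptor in mammalian cells. It is propagated in E. coli through a high-copy ColE1/pUC-type origin with ampicillin resistance (AmpR); an f1 origin is also present. The viral genome is transcribed from a chimeric CMV enhancer/promoter fused to a truncated 5' LTR, followed by the Ψ packaging signal with a partial gag sequence, the Rev response element for Rev-dependent nuclear export, and the cPPT/CTS. A second truncated LTR closes the proviral region, followed by a bGH polyadenylation signal. Outside the LTRs, the backbone carries an SV40/EM7-driven bleomycin/Zeocin resistance cassette, which would not be packaged into virus.

Within the provirus, the EF-1α promoter drives the AR coding sequence, which the record describes as carrying an N-terminal Flag tag supplied by the backbone (the tag itself is not annotated in the feature table). The receptor bears K580A and V581A substitutions in the KVFF motif of the P-box in zinc finger 1, residues that contact DNA, so the mutant is expected to lose the ability to activate AR-mediated transcription. A hygromycin resistance gene lies just downstream of AR for selection of transduced cells. No separate promoter or linking element between the two is annotated, so how it is expressed is not stated. A WPRE follows to enhance transcript expression. The sequenced plasmid has shorter polyglutamine and polyglycine tracts than the depositor's reference, differences not known to affect function. The construct serves as a DNA-binding-dead comparison for wild-type AR in studies of androgen receptor transcriptional activity.
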