Features (pLannotate 1.2.2; 32 found; start..end, strand, type, name):
     95..2812    +  CDS            AR: ANDR_PANTR - Also known as NR3C4. Experimental evidence at protein level: Swiss-Prot protein existence level 1. Steroid hormone receptors are ligand-activated transcription factors that regulate eukaryotic gene expression and affect cellular proliferation and differentiation in target tissues. Transcription factor activity is modulated by bound coactivator and corepressor proteins like ZBTB7A that recruits NCOR1 and NCOR2 to the androgen response elements/ARE on target genes, negatively regulating androgen receptor signaling and androgen-induced cell proliferation. Transcription activation is
   2882..3906    +  CDS            HygR (fragment): aminoglycoside phosphotransferase from E. coli; aph(4)-Ia; confers resistance to hygromycin
   3908..3929    +  misc_feature   MCS (fragment): pBluescript multiple cloning site
   3932..4520    +  misc_feature   WPRE: woodchuck hepatitis virus posttranscriptional regulatory element
   4457..5038    +  CDS            nef (fragment): NEF_HV1H2 - Experimental evidence at protein level: Swiss-Prot protein existence level 1. Extracellular Nef protein targets CD4(+) T-lymphocytes for apoptosis by interacting with CXCR4 surface receptors. From Human immunodeficiency virus type 1 group M subtype B (isolate HXB2) (HIV-1).
   5045..5225    +  LTR            5' LTR (truncated): truncated 5' long terminal repeat (LTR) from HIV-1
   5257..5481    +  polyA_signal   bGH poly(A) signal: bovine growth hormone polyadenylation signal
   5485..5506    +  promoter       SV40 promoter (fragment): SV40 enhancer and early promoter
   5527..5955    +  rep_origin     f1 ori (sequence partly withheld): f1 bacteriophage origin of replication; arrow indicates direction of (+) strand synthesis
   5969..6298    +  promoter       SV40 promoter: SV40 enhancer and early promoter
   6346..6393    +  promoter       EM7 promoter: synthetic bacterial promoter&nbsp
   6412..6786    +  CDS            BleoR: antibiotic-binding protein; Sh ble from Streptoalloteichus hindustanus; confers resistance to bleomycin, phleomycin, and Zeocin™
   6796..6921    +  CDS            ble (fragment): BLE_KLEPN - Experimental evidence at protein level: Swiss-Prot protein existence level 1. Binding protein with a strong affinity to the bleomycin family of antibiotics. Binds to CL990; an antimitotic-antibiotic compound. From Klebsiella pneumoniae.
   6916..7037    +  polyA_signal   SV40 poly(A) signal: SV40 polyadenylation signal
   7108..7130    -  protein_bind   lac operator (fragment): The lac repressor binds to the lac operator to inhibit transcription in E. coli. This inhibition can be relieved by adding lactose or isopropyl-β-D-thiogalactopyranoside (IPTG). lac repressor encoded by lacI
   7134..7164    -  promoter       lac promoter: promoter for the E. coli lac operon
   7179..7200    -  protein_bind   CAP binding site: CAP binding activates transcription in the presence of cAMP. E. coli catabolite activator protein
   7213..7305    -  CDS            lacI (fragment): lac repressor; lacI; The lac repressor binds to the lac operator to inhibit transcription in E. coli. This inhibition can be relieved by adding lactose or isopropyl-β-D-thiogalactopyranoside (IPTG).
   7488..8076    -  rep_origin     ori: high-copy-number ColE1/pMB1/pBR322/pUC origin of replication
   8247..9107    -  CDS            AmpR: β-lactamase; bla; confers resistance to ampicillin, carbenicillin, and related antibiotics
   9108..9212    -  promoter       AmpR promoter: bla
   9271..9323    -  misc_feature   bom (fragment): basis of mobility region from pBR322
   9478..9857    +  enhancer       CMV enhancer: human cytomegalovirus immediate early enhancer
   9858..10057   +  promoter       CMV promoter: human cytomegalovirus (CMV) immediate early promoter
  10075..10255   +  LTR            5' LTR (truncated): truncated 5' long terminal repeat (LTR) from HIV-1
  10302..10427   +  misc_feature   HIV-1 Ψ: packaging signal of human immunodeficiency virus type 1
  10411..10774   +  CDS            HIV-1 gag (fragment): gag protein from human immunodeficiency virus 1; gag
  10920..11153   +  misc_feature   RRE: The Rev response element (RRE) of HIV-1 allows for Rev-dependent mRNA export from the nucleus to the cytoplasm.
  11530..11630   +  CDS            Rev (fragment): human immunodeficiency virus 1 (HIV-1) Rev protein; rev; enhances nuclear export of unspliced and incompletely spliced viral mRNAs
  11680..11797   +  misc_feature   cPPT/CTS: central polypurine tract and central termination sequence of HIV-1
  11854..11920   +  CDS            small t antigen (fragment): SV40 (simian virus 40) small t antigen
  11927..13105   +  promoter       EF-1α promoter: strong constitutive promoter for human elongation factor EF-1α
>Addgene plasmid #171218 | LV-AR-AAFF | addgene full sequence | sequence record 342447 | Addgene NGS Result
GGCCACCATGGACTATAAGGACCACGACGGAGACTACAAGGATCATGATATTGATTACAAAGACGATGAC
GATAAGATGGCCCGTACGGCCACCATGGAAGTGCAGTTAGGGCTGGGAAGGGTCTACCCTCGGCCGCCGT
CCAAGACCTACCGAGGAGCTTTCCAGAATCTGTTCCAGAGCGTGCGCGAAGTGATCCAGAACCCGGGCCC
CAGGCACCCAGAGGCCGCGAGCGCAGCACCTCCCGGCGCCAGTTTGCTGCTGCTGCAGCAGCAGCAGCAG
CAGCAGCAGCAGCAGCAGCAGCAGCAGCAGCAGCAAGAGACTAGCCCCAGGCAGCAGCAGCAGCAGCAGG
GTGAGGATGGTTCTCCCCAAGCCCATCGTAGAGGCCCCACAGGCTACCTGGTCCTGGATGAGGAACAGCA
ACCTTCACAGCCGCAGTCGGCCCTGGAGTGCCACCCCGAGAGAGGTTGCGTCCCAGAGCCTGGAGCCGCC
GTGGCCGCCAGCAAGGGGCTGCCGCAGCAGCTGCCAGCACCTCCGGACGAGGATGACTCAGCTGCCCCAT
CCACGTTGTCCCTGCTGGGCCCCACTTTCCCCGGCTTAAGCAGCTGCTCCGCTGACCTTAAAGACATCCT
GAGCGAGGCCAGCACCATGCAACTCCTTCAGCAACAGCAGCAGGAAGCAGTATCCGAAGGCAGCAGCAGC
GGGAGAGCGAGGGAGGCCTCGGGGGCTCCCACTTCCTCCAAGGACAATTACTTAGGGGGCACTTCGACCA
TTTCTGACAACGCCAAGGAGTTGTGTAAGGCAGTGTCGGTGTCCATGGGCCTGGGTGTGGAGGCGTTGGA
GCATCTGAGTCCAGGGGAACAGCTTCGGGGGGATTGCATGTACGCCCCACTTTTGGGAGTTCCACCCGCT
GTGCGTCCCACTCCTTGTGCCCCATTGGCCGAATGCAAAGGTTCTCTGCTAGACGACAGCGCAGGCAAGA
GCACTGAAGATACTGCTGAGTATTCCCCTTTCAAGGGAGGTTACACCAAAGGGCTAGAAGGCGAGAGCCT
AGGCTGCTCTGGCAGCGCTGCAGCAGGGAGCTCCGGGACACTTGAACTGCCGTCTACCCTGTCTCTCTAC
AAGTCCGGAGCACTGGACGAGGCAGCTGCGTACCAGAGTCGCGACTACTACAACTTTCCACTGGCTCTGG
CCGGACCGCCGCCCCCTCCGCCGCCTCCCCATCCCCACGCTCGCATCAAGCTGGAGAACCCGCTGGACTA
CGGCAGCGCCTGGGCGGCTGCGGCGGCGCAGTGCCGCTATGGGGACCTGGCGAGCCTGCATGGCGCGGGT
GCAGCGGGACCCGGTTCTGGGTCACCCTCAGCCGCCGCTTCCTCATCCTGGCACACTCTCTTCACAGCCG
AAGAAGGCCAGTTGTATGGACCGTGTGGTGGTGGTGGGGGTGGTGGTGGCGGCGGCGGCGGCGGCGGCGG
CGAGGCGGGAGCTGTAGCCCCCTACGGCTACACTCGGCCCCCTCAGGGGCTGGCGGGCCAGGAAAGCGAC
TTCACCGCACCTGATGTGTGGTACCCTGGCGGCATGGTGAGCAGAGTGCCCTATCCCAGTCCCACTTGTG
TCAAAAGCGAAATGGGCCCCTGGATGGATAGCTACTCCGGACCTTACGGGGACATGCGTTTGGAGACTGC
CAGGGACCATGTTTTGCCCATTGACTATTACTTTCCACCCCAGAAGACCTGCCTGATCTGTGGAGATGAA
GCTTCTGGGTGTCACTATGGAGCTCTCACATGTGGAAGCTGCGCGGCCTTCTTCAAAAGAGCCGCTGAAG
GGAAACAGAAGTACCTGTGCGCCAGCAGAAATGATTGCACTATTGATAAATTCCGAAGGAAAAATTGTCC
ATCTTGTCGTCTTCGGAAATGTTATGAAGCAGGGATGACTCTGGGAGCCCGGAAGCTGAAGAAACTTGGT
AATCTGAAACTACAGGAGGAAGGAGAGGCTTCCAGCACCACCAGCCCCACTGAGGAGACAACCCAGAAGC
TGACAGTGTCACACATTGAAGGCTATGAATGTCAGCCCATCTTTCTGAATGTCCTGGAAGCCATTGAGCC
AGGTGTAGTGTGTGCTGGACACGACAACAACCAGCCCGACTCCTTTGCAGCCTTGCTCTCTAGCCTCAAT
GAACTGGGAGAGAGACAGCTTGTACACGTGGTCAAGTGGGCCAAGGCCTTGCCTGGCTTCCGCAACTTAC
ACGTGGACGACCAGATGGCTGTCATTCAGTACTCCTGGATGGGGCTCATGGTGTTTGCCATGGGCTGGCG
ATCCTTCACCAATGTCAACTCCAGGATGCTCTACTTCGCCCCTGATCTGGTTTTCAATGAGTACCGCATG
CACAAGTCCCGGATGTACAGCCAGTGTGTCCGAATGAGGCACCTCTCTCAAGAGTTTGGATGGCTCCAAA
TCACCCCCCAGGAATTCCTGTGCATGAAAGCACTGCTACTCTTCAGCATTATTCCAGTGGATGGGCTGAA
AAATCAAAAATTCTTTGATGAACTTCGAATGAACTACATCAAGGAACTCGATCGTATCATTGCATGCAAA
AGAAAAAATCCCACATCCTGCTCAAGACGCTTCTACCAGCTCACCAAGCTCCTGGACTCCGTGCAGCCTA
TTGCGAGAGAGCTGCATCAGTTCACTTTTGACCTGCTAATCAAGTCACACATGGTGAGCGTGGACTTTCC
GGAAATGATGGCAGAGATCATCTCTGTGCAAGTGCCCAAGATCCTTTCTGGGAAAGTCAAGCCCATCTAT
TTCCACACCCAGGGATCCGGCAGTGGAGAGGGCAGAGGAAGTCTGCTAACATGCGGTGACGTCGAGGAGA
ATCCTGGCCCAATGAAAAAGCCTGAACTCACCGCGACGTCTGTCGAGAAGTTTCTGATCGAAAAGTTCGA
CAGCGTGTCCGACCTGATGCAGCTCTCGGAGGGCGAAGAATCTCGTGCTTTCAGCTTCGATGTAGGAGGG
CGTGGATATGTCCTGCGGGTAAATAGCTGCGCCGATGGTTTCTACAAAGATCGTTATGTTCATCGGCACT
TTGCATCGGCCGCGCTCCCGATTCCGGAAGTGCTTGACATTGGGGAATTTAGCGAGAGCCTGACCTATTG
CATCTCCCGCCGTGCACAGGGTGTCACGTTGCAAGACCTGCCTGAAACCGAACTGCCCGCTGTTCTGCAG
CCGGTCGCGGAGGCCATGGATGCGATCGCTGCGGCCGATCTTAGCCAGACGAGCGGGTTCGGCCCATTCG
GACCGCAAGGAATCGGTCAATACACTACGTGGCGTGATTTCATATGCGCGATTGCTGATCCCCATGTGTA
TCACTGGCAAACTGTGATGGACGACACCGTCAGTGCGTCCGTCGCGCAGGCTCTCGATGAGCTGATGCTT
TGGGCCGAGGACTGCCCCGAAGTCCGGCACCTCGTGCACGCGGATTTCGGCTCCAACAATGTCCTGACGG
ACAATGGCCGCATAACAGCGGTCATTGACTGGAGCGAGGCGATGTTCGGGGATTCCCAATACGAGGTCGC
CAACATCTTCTTCTGGAGGCCGTGGTTGGCTTGTATGGAGCAGCAGACGCGCTACTTCGAGCGGAGGCAT
CCGGAGCTTGCAGGATCGCCGCGGCTCCGGGCGTATATGCTCCGCATTGGTCTTGACCAACTCTATCAGA
GCTTGGTTGACGGCAATTTCGATGATGCAGCTTGGGCGCAGGGTCGATGCGACGCAATCGTCCGATCCGG
AGCCGGGACTGTCGGGCGTACACAAATCGCCCGCAGAAGCGCGGCCGTCTGGACCGATGGCTGTGTAGAA
GTACTCGCCGATAGTGGAAACCGACGCCCCAGCACTCGTCCGAGGGCAAAGGAATAAGAATTCGATATCA
AGCTTATCGGTAATCAACCTCTGGATTACAAAATTTGTGAAAGATTGACTGGTATTCTTAACTATGTTGC
TCCTTTTACGCTATGTGGATACGCTGCTTTAATGCCTTTGTATCATGCTATTGCTTCCCGTATGGCTTTC
ATTTTCTCCTCCTTGTATAAATCCTGGTTGCTGTCTCTTTATGAGGAGTTGTGGCCCGTTGTCAGGCAAC
GTGGCGTGGTGTGCACTGTGTTTGCTGACGCAACCCCCACTGGTTGGGGCATTGCCACCACCTGTCAGCT
CCTTTCCGGGACTTTCGCTTTCCCCCTCCCTATTGCCACGGCGGAACTCATCGCCGCCTGCCTTGCCCGC
TGCTGGACAGGGGCTCGGCTGTTGGGCACTGACAATTCCGTGGTGTTGTCGGGGAAATCATCGTCCTTTC
CTTGGCTGCTCGCCTGTGTTGCCACCTGGATTCTGCGCGGGACGTCCTTCTGCTACGTCCCTTCGGCCCT
CAATCCAGCGGACCTTCCTTCCCGCGGCCTGCTGCCGGCTCTGCGGCCTCTTCCGCGTCTTCGCCTTCGC
CCTCAGACGAGTCGGATCTCCCTTTGGGCCGCCTCCCCGCATCGATACCGTCGACCTCGAGACCTAGAAA
AACATGGAGCAATCACAAGTAGCAATACAGCAGCTACCAATGCTGATTGTGCCTGGCTAGAAGCACAAGA
GGAGGAGGAGGTGGGTTTTCCAGTCACACCTCAGGTACCTTTAAGACCAATGACTTACAAGGCAGCTGTA
GATCTTAGCCACTTTTTAAAAGAAAAGGGGGGACTGGAAGGGCTAATTCACTCCCAACGAAGACAAGATA
TCCTTGATCTGTGGATCTACCACACACAAGGCTACTTCCCTGATTGGCAGAACTACACACCAGGGCCAGG
GATCAGATATCCACTGACCTTTGGATGGTGCTACAAGCTAGTACCAGTTGAGCAAGAGAAGGTAGAAGAA
GCCAATGAAGGAGAGAACACCCGCTTGTTACACCCTGTGAGCCTGCATGGGATGGATGACCCGGAGAGAG
AAGTATTAGAGTGGAGGTTTGACAGCCGCCTAGCATTTCATCACATGGCCCGAGAGCTGCATCCGGACTG
TACTGGGTCTCTCTGGTTAGACCAGATCTGAGCCTGGGAGCTCTCTGGCTAACTAGGGAACCCACTGCTT
AAGCCTCAATAAAGCTTGCCTTGAGTGCTTCAAGTAGTGTGTGCCCGTCTGTTGTGTGACTCTGGTAACT
AGAGATCCCTCAGACCCTTTTAGTCAGTGTGGAAAATCTCTAGCAGGGCCCGTTTAAACCCGCTGATCAG
CCTCGACTGTGCCTTCTAGTTGCCAGCCATCTGTTGTTTGCCCCTCCCCCGTGCCTTCCTTGACCCTGGA
AGGTGCCACTCCCACTGTCCTTTCCTAATAAAATGAGGAAATTGCATCGCATTGTCTGAGTAGGTGTCAT
TCTATTCTGGGGGGTGGGGTGGGGCAGGACAGCAAGGGGGAGGATTGGGAAGACAATAGCAGGCATGCTG
GGGATGCGGTGGGCTCTATGGCTTCTGAGGCGGAAAGAACCAGCTGGGGCTCTAGGGGGTATCCCC
[124 nt withheld, positions 5527-5650]
C
[91 nt withheld, positions 5652-5742]
A
[49 nt withheld, positions 5744-5792]
CCTTTGACGTTGGAGTCCACGTTCTTT
[37 nt withheld, positions 5820-5856]
ACCCTATCTCGGTCTATTCTTTTGATTTATAAGGGATTTTGCCGATTTCGGCCTATTGGTTAAAAAATGA
GCTGATTTAACAAAAATTTAACGCGAATTAATTCTGTGGAATGTGTGTCAGTTAGGGTGTGGAAAGTCCC
CAGGCTCCCCAGCAGGCAGAAGTATGCAAAGCATGCATCTCAATTAGTCAGCAACCAGGTGTGGAAAGTC
CCCAGGCTCCCCAGCAGGCAGAAGTATGCAAAGCATGCATCTCAATTAGTCAGCAACCATAGTCCCGCCC
CTAACTCCGCCCATCCCGCCCCTAACTCCGCCCAGTTCCGCCCATTCTCCGCCCCATGGCTGACTAATTT
TTTTTATTTATGCAGAGGCCGAGGCCGCCTCTGCCTCTGAGCTATTCCAGAAGTAGTGAGGAGGCTTTTT
TGGAGGCCTAGGCTTTTGCAAAAAGCTCCCGGGAGCTTGTATATCCATTTTCGGATCTGATCAGCACGTG
TTGACAATTAATCATCGGCATAGTATATCGGCATAGTATAATACGACAAGGTGAGGAACTAAACCATGGC
CAAGTTGACCAGTGCCGTTCCGGTGCTCACCGCGCGCGACGTCGCCGGAGCGGTCGAGTTCTGGACCGAC
CGGCTCGGGTTCTCCCGGGACTTCGTGGAGGACGACTTCGCCGGTGTGGTCCGGGACGACGTGACCCTGT
TCATCAGCGCGGTCCAGGACCAGGTGGTGCCGGACAACACCCTGGCCTGGGTGTGGGTGCGCGGCCTGGA
CGAGCTGTACGCCGAGTGGTCGGAGGTCGTGTCCACGAACTTCCGGGACGCCTCCGGGCCGGCCATGACC
GAGATCGGCGAGCAGCCGTGGGGGCGGGAGTTCGCCCTGCGCGACCCGGCCGGCAACTGCGTGCACTTCG
TGGCCGAGGAGCAGGACTGACACGTGCTACGAGATTTCGATTCCACCGCCGCCTTCTATGAAAGGTTGGG
CTTCGGAATCGTTTTCCGGGACGCCGGCTGGATGATCCTCCAGCGCGGGGATCTCATGCTGGAGTTCTTC
GCCCACCCCAACTTGTTTATTGCAGCTTATAATGGTTACAAATAAAGCAATAGCATCACAAATTTCACAA
ATAAAGCATTTTTTTCACTGCATTCTAGTTGTGGTTTGTCCAAACTCATCAATGTATCTTATCATGTCTG
TATACCGTCGACCTCTAGCTAGAGCTTGGCGTAATCATGGTCATAGCTGTTTCCTGTGTGAAATTGTTAT
CCGCTCACAATTCCACACAACATACGAGCCGGAAGCATAAAGTGTAAAGCCTGGGGTGCCTAATGAGTGA
GCTAACTCACATTAATTGCGTTGCGCTCACTGCCCGCTTTCCAGTCGGGAAACCTGTCGTGCCAGCTGCA
TTAATGAATCGGCCAACGCGCGGGGAGAGGCGGTTTGCGTATTGGGCGCTCTTCCGCTTCCTCGCTCACT
GACTCGCTGCGCTCGGTCGTTCGGCTGCGGCGAGCGGTATCAGCTCACTCAAAGGCGGTAATACGGTTAT
CCACAGAATCAGGGGATAACGCAGGAAAGAACATGTGAGCAAAAGGCCAGCAAAAGGCCAGGAACCGTAA
AAAGGCCGCGTTGCTGGCGTTTTTCCATAGGCTCCGCCCCCCTGACGAGCATCACAAAAATCGACGCTCA
AGTCAGAGGTGGCGAAACCCGACAGGACTATAAAGATACCAGGCGTTTCCCCCTGGAAGCTCCCTCGTGC
GCTCTCCTGTTCCGACCCTGCCGCTTACCGGATACCTGTCCGCCTTTCTCCCTTCGGGAAGCGTGGCGCT
TTCTCATAGCTCACGCTGTAGGTATCTCAGTTCGGTGTAGGTCGTTCGCTCCAAGCTGGGCTGTGTGCAC
GAACCCCCCGTTCAGCCCGACCGCTGCGCCTTATCCGGTAACTATCGTCTTGAGTCCAACCCGGTAAGAC
ACGACTTATCGCCACTGGCAGCAGCCACTGGTAACAGGATTAGCAGAGCGAGGTATGTAGGCGGTGCTAC
AGAGTTCTTGAAGTGGTGGCCTAACTACGGCTACACTAGAAGAACAGTATTTGGTATCTGCGCTCTGCTG
AAGCCAGTTACCTTCGGAAAAAGAGTTGGTAGCTCTTGATCCGGCAAACAAACCACCGCTGGTAGCGGTG
GTTTTTTTGTTTGCAAGCAGCAGATTACGCGCAGAAAAAAAGGATCTCAAGAAGATCCTTTGATCTTTTC
TACGGGGTCTGACGCTCAGTGGAACGAAAACTCACGTTAAGGGATTTTGGTCATGAGATTATCAAAAAGG
ATCTTCACCTAGATCCTTTTAAATTAAAAATGAAGTTTTAAATCAATCTAAAGTATATATGAGTAAACTT
GGTCTGACAGTTACCAATGCTTAATCAGTGAGGCACCTATCTCAGCGATCTGTCTATTTCGTTCATCCAT
AGTTGCCTGACTCCCCGTCGTGTAGATAACTACGATACGGGAGGGCTTACCATCTGGCCCCAGTGCTGCA
ATGATACCGCGAGACCCACGCTCACCGGCTCCAGATTTATCAGCAATAAACCAGCCAGCCGGAAGGGCCG
AGCGCAGAAGTGGTCCTGCAACTTTATCCGCCTCCATCCAGTCTATTAATTGTTGCCGGGAAGCTAGAGT
AAGTAGTTCGCCAGTTAATAGTTTGCGCAACGTTGTTGCCATTGCTACAGGCATCGTGGTGTCACGCTCG
TCGTTTGGTATGGCTTCATTCAGCTCCGGTTCCCAACGATCAAGGCGAGTTACATGATCCCCCATGTTGT
GCAAAAAAGCGGTTAGCTCCTTCGGTCCTCCGATCGTTGTCAGAAGTAAGTTGGCCGCAGTGTTATCACT
CATGGTTATGGCAGCACTGCATAATTCTCTTACTGTCATGCCATCCGTAAGATGCTTTTCTGTGACTGGT
GAGTACTCAACCAAGTCATTCTGAGAATAGTGTATGCGGCGACCGAGTTGCTCTTGCCCGGCGTCAATAC
GGGATAATACCGCGCCACATAGCAGAACTTTAAAAGTGCTCATCATTGGAAAACGTTCTTCGGGGCGAAA
ACTCTCAAGGATCTTACCGCTGTTGAGATCCAGTTCGATGTAACCCACTCGTGCACCCAACTGATCTTCA
GCATCTTTTACTTTCACCAGCGTTTCTGGGTGAGCAAAAACAGGAAGGCAAAATGCCGCAAAAAAGGGAA
TAAGGGCGACACGGAAATGTTGAATACTCATACTCTTCCTTTTTCAATATTATTGAAGCATTTATCAGGG
TTATTGTCTCATGAGCGGATACATATTTGAATGTATTTAGAAAAATAAACAAATAGGGGTTCCGCGCACA
TTTCCCCGAAAAGTGCCACCTGACGTCGACGGATCGGGAGATCTCCCGATCCCCTATGGTGCACTCTCAG
TACAATCTGCTCTGATGCCGCATAGTTAAGCCAGTATCTGCTCCCTGCTTGTGTGTTGGAGGTCGCTGAG
TAGTGCGCGAGCAAAATTTAAGCTACAACAAGGCAAGGCTTGACCGACAATTGCATGAAGAATCTGCTTA
GGGTTAGGCGTTTTGCGCTGCTTCGCGATGTACGGGCCAGATATACGCGTTGACATTGATTATTGACTAG
TTATTAATAGTAATCAATTACGGGGTCATTAGTTCATAGCCCATATATGGAGTTCCGCGTTACATAACTT
ACGGTAAATGGCCCGCCTGGCTGACCGCCCAACGACCCCCGCCCATTGACGTCAATAATGACGTATGTTC
CCATAGTAACGCCAATAGGGACTTTCCATTGACGTCAATGGGTGGAGTATTTACGGTAAACTGCCCACTT
GGCAGTACATCAAGTGTATCATATGCCAAGTACGCCCCCTATTGACGTCAATGACGGTAAATGGCCCGCC
TGGCATTATGCCCAGTACATGACCTTATGGGACTTTCCTACTTGGCAGTACATCTACGTATTAGTCATCG
CTATTACCATGGTGATGCGGTTTTGGCAGTACATCAATGGGCGTGGATAGCGGTTTGACTCACGGGGATT
TCCAAGTCTCCACCCCATTGACGTCAATGGGAGTTTGTTTTGGCACCAAAATCAACGGGACTTTCCAAAA
TGTCGTAACAACTCCGCCCCATTGACGCAAATGGGCGGTAGGCGTGTACGGTGGGAGGTCTATATAAGCA
GCGCGTTTTGCCTGTACTGGGTCTCTCTGGTTAGACCAGATCTGAGCCTGGGAGCTCTCTGGCTAACTAG
GGAACCCACTGCTTAAGCCTCAATAAAGCTTGCCTTGAGTGCTTCAAGTAGTGTGTGCCCGTCTGTTGTG
TGACTCTGGTAACTAGAGATCCCTCAGACCCTTTTAGTCAGTGTGGAAAATCTCTAGCAGTGGCGCCCGA
ACAGGGACTTGAAAGCGAAAGGGAAACCAGAGGAGCTCTCTCGACGCAGGACTCGGCTTGCTGAAGCGCG
CACGGCAAGAGGCGAGGGGCGGCGACTGGTGAGTACGCCAAAAATTTTGACTAGCGGAGGCTAGAAGGAG
AGAGATGGGTGCGAGAGCGTCAGTATTAAGCGGGGGAGAATTAGATCGCGATGGGAAAAAATTCGGTTAA
GGCCAGGGGGAAAGAAAAAATATAAATTAAAACATATAGTATGGGCAAGCAGGGAGCTAGAACGATTCGC
AGTTAATCCTGGCCTGTTAGAAACATCAGAAGGCTGTAGACAAATACTGGGACAGCTACAACCATCCCTT
CAGACAGGATCAGAAGAACTTAGATCATTATATAATACAGTAGCAACCCTCTATTGTGTGCATCAAAGGA
TAGAGATAAAAGACACCAAGGAAGCTTTAGACAAGATAGAGGAAGAGCAAAACAAAAGTAAGACCACCGC
ACAGCAAGCGGCCGCTGATCTTCAGACCTGGAGGAGGAGATATGAGGGACAATTGGAGAAGTGAATTATA
TAAATATAAAGTAGTAAAAATTGAACCATTAGGAGTAGCACCCACCAAGGCAAAGAGAAGAGTGGTGCAG
AGAGAAAAAAGAGCAGTGGGAATAGGAGCTTTGTTCCTTGGGTTCTTGGGAGCAGCAGGAAGCACTATGG
GCGCAGCGTCAATGACGCTGACGGTACAGGCCAGACAATTATTGTCTGGTATAGTGCAGCAGCAGAACAA
TTTGCTGAGGGCTATTGAGGCGCAACAGCATCTGTTGCAACTCACAGTCTGGGGCATCAAGCAGCTCCAG
GCAAGAATCCTGGCTGTGGAAAGATACCTAAAGGATCAACAGCTCCTGGGGATTTGGGGTTGCTCTGGAA
AACTCATTTGCACCACTGCTGTGCCTTGGAATGCTAGTTGGAGTAATAAATCTCTGGAACAGATTTGGAA
TCACACGACCTGGATGGAGTGGGACAGAGAAATTAACAATTACACAAGCTTAATACACTCCTTAATTGAA
GAATCGCAAAACCAGCAAGAAAAGAATGAACAAGAATTATTGGAATTAGATAAATGGGCAAGTTTGTGGA
ATTGGTTTAACATAACAAATTGGCTGTGGTATATAAAATTATTCATAATGATAGTAGGAGGCTTGGTAGG
TTTAAGAATAGTTTTTGCTGTACTTTCTATAGTGAATAGAGTTAGGCAGGGATATTCACCATTATCGTTT
CAGACCCACCTCCCAACCCCGAGGGGACCCGACAGGCCCGAAGGAATAGAAGAAGAAGGTGGAGAGAGAG
ACAGAGACAGATCCATTCGATTAGTGAACGGATCGGCACTGCGTGCGCCAATTCTGCAGACAAATGGCAG
TATTCATCCACAATTTTAAAAGAAAAGGGGGGATTGGGGGGTACAGTGCAGGGGAAAGAATAGTAGACAT
AATAGCAACAGACATACAAACTAAAGAATTACAAAAACAAATTACAAAAATTCAAAATTTTCGGGTTTAT
TACAGGGACAGCAGAGATCCAGTTTGGTTAATTAGCTAGCTGCAAAGATGGATAAAGTTTTAAACAGAGA
GGAATCTTTGCAGCTAATGGACCTTCTAGGTCTTGAAAGGAGTGGGAATTGGCTCCGGTGCCCGTCAGTG
GGCAGAGCGCACATCGCCCACAGTCCCCGAGAAGTTGGGGGGAGGGGTCGGCAATTGAACCGGTGCCTAG
AGAAGGTGGCGCGGGGTAAACTGGGAAAGTGATGTCGTGTACTGGCTCCGCCTTTTTCCCGAGGGTGGGG
GAGAACCGTATATAAGTGCAGTAGTCGCCGTGAACGTTCTTTTTCGCAACGGGTTTGCCGCCAGAACACA
GGTAAGTGCCGTGTGTGGTTCCCGCGGGCCTGGCCTCTTTACGGGTTATGGCCCTTGCGTGCCTTGAATT
ACTTCCACCTGGCTGCAGTACGTGATTCTTGATCCCGAGCTTCGGGTTGGAAGTGGGTGGGAGAGTTCGA
GGCCTTGCGCTTAAGGAGCCCCTTCGCCTCGTGCTTGAGTTGAGGCCTGGCCTGGGCGCTGGGGCCGCCG
CGTGCGAATCTGGTGGCACCTTCGCGCCTGTCTCGCTGCTTTCGATAAGTCTCTAGCCATTTAAAATTTT
TGATGACCTGCTGCGACGCTTTTTTTCTGGCAAGATAGTCTTGTAAATGCGGGCCAAGATCTGCACACTG
GTATTTCGGTTTTTGGGGCCGCGGGCGGCGACGGGGCCCGTGCGTCCCAGCGCACATGTTCGGCGAGGCG
GGGCCTGCGAGCGCGGCCACCGAGAATCGGACGGGGGTAGTCTCAAGCTGGCCGGCCTGCTCTGGTGCCT
GGCCTCGCGCCGCCGTGTATCGCCCCGCCCTGGGCGGCAAGGCTGGCCCGGTCGGCACCAGTTGCGTGAG
CGGAAAGATGGCCGCTTCCCGGCCCTGCTGCAGGGAGCTCAAAATGGAGGACGCGGCGCTCGGGAGAGCG
GGCGGGTGAGTCACCCACACAAAGGAAAAGGGCCTTTCCGTCCTCAGCCGTCGCTTCATGTGACTCCACG
GAGTACCGGGCGCCGTCCAGGCACCTCGATTAGTTCTCGAGCTTTTGGAGTACGTCGTCTTTAGGTTGGG
GGGAGGGGTTTTATGCGATGGAGTTTCCCCACACTGAGTGGGTGGAGACTGAAGTTAGGCCAGCTTGGCA
CTTGATGTAATTCTCCTTGGAATTTGCCCTTTTTGAGTTTGGATCTTGGTTCATTCTCAAGCCTCAGACA
GTGGTTCAAAGTTTTTTTCTTCCATTTCAGGTGTCGTGACGTAC
